>Addgene plasmid #161925 | pJT050 lenti pEF-rTetR-LibCloneSite-T2A-mCherry-BSD-WPRE | addgene full sequence | sequence record 324343 | Addgene NGS Result
AGGTATCTCAGTTCGGTGTAGGTCGTTCGCTCCAAGCTGGGCTGTGTGCACGAACCCCCCGTTCAGCCCG
ACCGCTGCGCCTTATCCGGTAACTATCGTCTTGAGTCCAACCCGGTAAGACACGACTTATCGCCACTGGC
AGCAGCCACTGGTAACAGGATTAGCAGAGCGAGGTATGTAGGCGGTGCTACAGAGTTCTTGAAGTGGTGG
CCTAACTACGGCTACACTAGAAGAACAGTATTTGGTATCTGCGCTCTGCTGAAGCCAGTTACCTTCGGAA
AAAGAGTTGGTAGCTCTTGATCCGGCAAACAAACCACCGCTGGTAGCGGTGGTTTTTTTGTTTGCAAGCA
GCAGATTACGCGCAGAAAAAAAGGATCTCAAGAAGATCCTTTGATCTTTTCTACGGGGTCTGACGCTCAG
TGGAACGAAAACTCACGTTAAGGGATTTTGGTCATGAGATTATCAAAAAGGATCTTCACCTAGATCCTTT
TAAATTAAAAATGAAGTTTTAAATCAATCTAAAGTATATATGAGTAAACTTGGTCTGACAGTTACCAATG
CTTAATCAGTGAGGCACCTATCTCAGCGATCTGTCTATTTCGTTCATCCATAGTTGCCTGACTCCCCGTC
GTGTAGATAACTACGATACGGGAGGGCTTACCATCTGGCCCCAGTGCTGCAATGATACCGCGAGACCCAC
GCTCACCGGCTCCAGATTTATCAGCAATAAACCAGCCAGCCGGAAGGGCCGAGCGCAGAAGTGGTCCTGC
AACTTTATCCGCCTCCATCCAGTCTATTAATTGTTGCCGGGAAGCTAGAGTAAGTAGTTCGCCAGTTAAT
AGTTTGCGCAACGTTGTTGCCATTGCTACAGGCATCGTGGTGTCACGCTCGTCGTTTGGTATGGCTTCAT
TCAGCTCCGGTTCCCAACGATCAAGGCGAGTTACATGATCCCCCATGTTGTGCAAAAAAGCGGTTAGCTC
CTTCGGTCCTCCGATCGTTGTCAGAAGTAAGTTGGCCGCAGTGTTATCACTCATGGTTATGGCAGCACTG
CATAATTCTCTTACTGTCATGCCATCCGTAAGATGCTTTTCTGTGACTGGTGAGTACTCAACCAAGTCAT
TCTGAGAATAGTGTATGCGGCGACCGAGTTGCTCTTGCCCGGCGTCAATACGGGATAATACCGCGCCACA
TAGCAGAACTTTAAAAGTGCTCATCATTGGAAAACGTTCTTCGGGGCGAAAACTCTCAAGGATCTTACCG
CTGTTGAGATCCAGTTCGATGTAACCCACTCGTGCACCCAACTGATCTTCAGCATCTTTTACTTTCACCA
GCGTTTCTGGGTGAGCAAAAACAGGAAGGCAAAATGCCGCAAAAAAGGGAATAAGGGCGACACGGAAATG
TTGAATACTCATACTCTTCCTTTTTCAATATTATTGAAGCATTTATCAGGGTTATTGTCTCATGAGCGGA
TACATATTTGAATGTATTTAGAAAAATAAACAAATAGGGGTTCCGCGCACATTTCCCCGAAAAGTGCCAC
CTGACGTCGACGGATCGGGAGATCTCCCGATCCCCTATGGTGCACTCTCAGTACAATCTGCTCTGATGCC
GCATAGTTAAGCCAGTATCTGCTCCCTGCTTGTGTGTTGGAGGTCGCTGAGTAGTGCGCGAGCAAAATTT
AAGCTACAACAAGGCAAGGCTTGACCGACAATTGCATGAAGAATCTGCTTAGGGTTAGGCGTTTTGCGCT
GCTTCGCGATGTACGGGCCAGATATACGCGTTGACATTGATTATTGACTAGTTATTAATAGTAATCAATT
ACGGGGTCATTAGTTCATAGCCCATATATGGAGTTCCGCGTTACATAACTTACGGTAAATGGCCCGCCTG
GCTGACCGCCCAACGACCCCCGCCCATTGACGTCAATAATGACGTATGTTCCCATAGTAACGCCAATAGG
GACTTTCCATTGACGTCAATGGGTGGAGTATTTACGGTAAACTGCCCACTTGGCAGTACATCAAGTGTAT
CATATGCCAAGTACGCCCCCTATTGACGTCAATGACGGTAAATGGCCCGCCTGGCATTATGCCCAGTACA
TGACCTTATGGGACTTTCCTACTTGGCAGTACATCTACGTATTAGTCATCGCTATTACCATGGTGATGCG
GTTTTGGCAGTACATCAATGGGCGTGGATAGCGGTTTGACTCACGGGGATTTCCAAGTCTCCACCCCATT
GACGTCAATGGGAGTTTGTTTTGGCACCAAAATCAACGGGACTTTCCAAAATGTCGTAACAACTCCGCCC
CATTGACGCAAATGGGCGGTAGGCGTGTACGGTGGGAGGTCTATATAAGCAGCGCGTTTTGCCTGTACTG
GGTCTCTCTGGTTAGACCAGATCTGAGCCTGGGAGCTCTCTGGCTAACTAGGGAACCCACTGCTTAAGCC
TCAATAAAGCTTGCCTTGAGTGCTTCAAGTAGTGTGTGCCCGTCTGTTGTGTGACTCTGGTAACTAGAGA
TCCCTCAGACCCTTTTAGTCAGTGTGGAAAATCTCTAGCAGTGGCGCCCGAACAGGGACTTGAAAGCGAA
AGGGAAACCAGAGGAGCTCTCTCGACGCAGGACTCGGCTTGCTGAAGCGCGCACGGCAAGAGGCGAGGGG
CGGCGACTGGTGAGTACGCCAAAAATTTTGACTAGCGGAGGCTAGAAGGAGAGAGATGGGTGCGAGAGCG
TCAGTATTAAGCGGGGGAGAATTAGATCGCGATGGGAAAAAATTCGGTTAAGGCCAGGGGGAAAGAAAAA
ATATAAATTAAAACATATAGTATGGGCAAGCAGGGAGCTAGAACGATTCGCAGTTAATCCTGGCCTGTTA
GAAACATCAGAAGGCTGTAGACAAATACTGGGACAGCTACAACCATCCCTTCAGACAGGATCAGAAGAAC
TTAGATCATTATATAATACAGTAGCAACCCTCTATTGTGTGCATCAAAGGATAGAGATAAAAGACACCAA
GGAAGCTTTAGACAAGATAGAGGAAGAGCAAAACAAAAGTAAGACCACCGCACAGCAAGCGGCCGGCCGC
TGATCTTCAGACCTGGAGGAGGAGATATGAGGGACAATTGGAGAAGTGAATTATATAAATATAAAGTAGT
AAAAATTGAACCATTAGGAGTAGCACCCACCAAGGCAAAGAGAAGAGTGGTGCAGAGAGAAAAAAGAGCA
GTGGGAATAGGAGCTTTGTTCCTTGGGTTCTTGGGAGCAGCAGGAAGCACTATGGGCGCAGCGTCAATGA
CGCTGACGGTACAGGCCAGACAATTATTGTCTGGTATAGTGCAGCAGCAGAACAATTTGCTGAGGGCTAT
TGAGGCGCAACAGCATCTGTTGCAACTCACAGTCTGGGGCATCAAGCAGCTCCAGGCAAGAATCCTGGCT
GTGGAAAGATACCTAAAGGATCAACAGCTCCTGGGGATTTGGGGTTGCTCTGGAAAACTCATTTGCACCA
CTGCTGTGCCTTGGAATGCTAGTTGGAGTAATAAATCTCTGGAACAGATTTGGAATCACACGACCTGGAT
GGAGTGGGACAGAGAAATTAACAATTACACAAGCTTAATACACTCCTTAATTGAAGAATCGCAAAACCAG
CAAGAAAAGAATGAACAAGAATTATTGGAATTAGATAAATGGGCAAGTTTGTGGAATTGGTTTAACATAA
CAAATTGGCTGTGGTATATAAAATTATTCATAATGATAGTAGGAGGCTTGGTAGGTTTAAGAATAGTTTT
TGCTGTACTTTCTATAGTGAATAGAGTTAGGCAGGGATATTCACCATTATCGTTTCAGACCCACCTCCCA
ACCCCGAGGGGACCCGACAGGCCCGAAGGAATAGAAGAAGAAGGTGGAGAGAGAGACAGAGACAGATCCA
TTCGATTAGTGAACGGATCGGCACTGCGTGCGCCAATTCTGCAGACAAATGGCAGTATTCATCCACAATT
TTAAAAGAAAAGGGGGGATTGGGGGGTACAGTGCAGGGGAAAGAATAGTAGACATAATAGCAACAGACAT
ACAAACTAAAGAATTACAAAAACAAATTACAAAAATTCAAAATTTTCGGGTTTATTACAGGGACAGCAGA
GATCCAGTTTGGTTAGTACCGGGCCCGCTCTAGAGATCCCATTTGACTCAGGCGGCCGCGTGGATAACCG
TATTACCGCCATGCATGTGCCCGTCAGTGGGCAGAGCGCACATCGCCCACAGTCCCCGAGAAGTTGGGGG
GAGGGGTCGGCAATTGAACCGGTGCCTAGAGAAGGTGGCGCGGGGTAAACTGGGAAAGTGATGTCGTGTA
CTGGCTCCGCCTTTTTCCCGAGGGTGGGGGAGAACCGTATATAAGTGCAGTAGTCGCCGTGAACGTTCTT
TTTCGCAACGGGTTTGCCGCCAGAACACAGGTAAGTGCCGTGTGTGGTTCCCGCGGGCCTGGCCTCTTTA
CGGGTTATGGCCCTTGCGTGCCTTGAATTACTTCCACCTGGCTGCAGTACGTGATTCTTGATCCCGAGCT
TCGGGTTGGAAGTGGGTGGGAGAGTTCGAGGCCTTGCGCTTAAGGAGCCCCTTCGCCTCGTGCTTGAGTT
GAGGCCTGGCCTGGGCGCTGGGGCCGCCGCGTGCGAATCTGGTGGCACCTTCGCGCCTGTCTCGCTGCTT
TCGATAAGTCTCTAGCCATTTAAAATTTTTGATGACCTGCTGCGACGCTTTTTTTCTGGCAAGATAGTCT
TGTAAATGCGGGCCAAGATCTGCACACTGGTATTTCGGTTTTTGGGGCCGCGGGCGGCGACGGGGCCCGT
GCGTCCCAGCGCACATGTTCGGCGAGGCGGGGCCTGCGAGCGCGGCCACCGAGAATCGGACGGGGGTAGT
CTCAAGCTGGCCGGCCTGCTCTGGTGCCTGGCCTCGCGCCGCCGTGTATCGCCCCGCCCTGGGCGGCAAG
GCTGGCCCGGTCGGCACCAGTTGCGTGAGCGGAAAGATGGCCGCTTCCCGGCCCTGCTGCAGGGAGCTCA
AAATGGAGGACGCGGCGCTCGGGAGAGCGGGCGGGTGAGTCACCCACACAAAGGAAAAGGGCCTTTCCGT
CCTCAGCCGTCGCTTCATGTGACTCCACGGAGTACCGGGCGCCGTCCAGGCACCTCGATTAGTTCTCGCG
CTTTTGGAGTACGTCGTCTTTAGGTTGGGGGGAGGGGTTTTATGCGATGGAGTTTCCCCACACTGAGTGG
GTGGAGACTGAAGTTAGGCCAGCTTGGCACTTGATGTAATTCTCCTTGGAATTTGCCCTTTTTGAGTTTG
GATCTTGGTTCATTCTCAAGCCTCAGACAGTGGTTCAAAGTTTTTTTCTTCCATTTCAGGTGTCGTGAGC
TAGCCACCATGTCTAGACTGGACAAGAGCAAAGTCATAAACGGAGCTCTGGAATTACTCAATGGTGTCGG
TATCGAAGGCCTGACGACAAGGAAACTCGCTCAAAAGCTGGGAGTTGAGCAGCCTACCCTGTACTGGCAC
GTGAAGAACAAGCGGGCCCTGCTCGATGCCCTGCCAATCGAGATGCTGGACAGGCATCATACCCACTTCT
GCCCCCTGGAAGGCGAGTCATGGCAAGACTTTCTGCGGAACAACGCCAAGTCATACCGCTGTGCTCTCCT
CTCACATCGCGACGGGGCTAAAGTGCATCTCGGCACCCGCCCAACAGAGAAACAGTACGAAACCCTGGAA
AATCAGCTCGCGTTCCTGTGTCAGCAAGGCTTCTCCCTGGAGAACGCACTGTACGCTCTGTCCGCCGTGG
GCCACTTTACACTGGGCTGCGTATTGGAGGAACAGGAGCATCAAGTAGCAAAAGAGGAAAGAGAGACACC
TACCACCGATTCTATGCCCCCACTTCTGAGACAAGCAATTGAGCTGTTCGACCGGCAGGGAGCCGAACCT
GCCTTCCTTTTCGGCCTGGAACTAATCATATGTGGCCTGGAGAAACAGCTAAAGTGCGAAAGCGGCGGTG
GATCCGGATCAGGCTCCGGAGACGGGTCAAGCGTCTCTGGATCTGGAGAGGGAAGGGGAAGCCTCCTAAC
TTGCGGAGATGTCGAGGAGAATCCTGGCCCAATGGTGAGCAAGGGCGAGGAGGATAACATGGCCATCATC
AAGGAGTTCATGCGCTTCAAGGTGCACATGGAGGGCTCCGTGAACGGCCACGAGTTCGAGATCGAGGGCG
AGGGCGAGGGCCGCCCCTACGAGGGCACCCAGACCGCCAAGCTGAAGGTGACCAAGGGTGGCCCCCTGCC
CTTCGCCTGGGACATCCTGTCCCCTCAGTTCATGTACGGCTCCAAGGCCTACGTGAAGCACCCCGCCGAC
ATCCCCGACTACTTGAAGCTGTCCTTCCCCGAGGGCTTCAAGTGGGAGCGCGTGATGAACTTCGAGGACG
GCGGCGTGGTGACCGTGACCCAGGACTCCTCCCTGCAGGACGGCGAGTTCATCTACAAGGTGAAGCTGCG
CGGCACCAACTTCCCCTCCGACGGCCCCGTAATGCAGAAGAAGACCATGGGCTGGGAGGCCTCCTCCGAG
CGGATGTACCCCGAGGACGGCGCCCTGAAGGGCGAGATCAAGCAGAGGCTGAAGCTGAAGGACGGCGGCC
ACTACGACGCTGAGGTCAAGACCACCTACAAGGCCAAGAAGCCCGTGCAGCTGCCCGGCGCCTACAACGT
CAACATCAAGTTGGACATCACCTCCCACAACGAGGACTACACCATCGTGGAACAGTACGAACGCGCCGAG
GGCCGCCACTCCACCGGCGGCATGGACGAGCTGTACAAGGGTAGCGGCAGCGGTAGCATGGCCAAGCCTT
TGTCTCAAGAAGAATCCACCCTCATTGAAAGAGCAACGGCTACAATCAACAGCATCCCCATCTCTGAAGA
CTACAGCGTCGCCAGCGCAGCTCTCTCTAGCGACGGCCGCATCTTCACTGGTGTCAATGTATATCATTTT
ACTGGGGGACCTTGTGCAGAACTCGTGGTGCTGGGCACTGCTGCTGCTGCGGCAGCTGGCAACCTGACTT
GTATCGTCGCGATCGGAAATGAGAACAGGGGCATCTTGAGCCCCTGCGGACGGTGCCGACAGGTGCTTCT
CGATCTGCATCCTGGGATCAAAGCCATAGTGAAGGACAGTGATGGACAGCCGACGGCAGTTGGGATTCGT
GAATTGCTGCCCTCTGGTTATGTGTGGGAGGGCTAAGAATTCGTCGAGGGACCTAATAACTTCGTATAGC
ATACATTATACGAAGTTATACATGTTTAAGGGTTCCGGTTCCACTAGGTACAATTCGATATCAAGCTTAT
CGATAATCAACCTCTGGATTACAAAATTTGTGAAAGATTGACTGGTATTCTTAACTATGTTGCTCCTTTT
ACGCTATGTGGATACGCTGCTTTAATGCCTTTGTATCATGCTATTGCTTCCCGTATGGCTTTCATTTTCT
CCTCCTTGTATAAATCCTGGTTGCTGTCTCTTTATGAGGAGTTGTGGCCCGTTGTCAGGCAACGTGGCGT
GGTGTGCACTGTGTTTGCTGACGCAACCCCCACTGGTTGGGGCATTGCCACCACCTGTCAGCTCCTTTCC
GGGACTTTCGCTTTCCCCCTCCCTATTGCCACGGCGGAACTCATCGCCGCCTGCCTTGCCCGCTGCTGGA
CAGGGGCTCGGCTGTTGGGCACTGACAATTCCGTGGTGTTGTCGGGGAAATCATCGTCCTTTCCTTGGCT
GCTCGCCTGTGTTGCCACCTGGATTCTGCGCGGGACGTCCTTCTGCTACGTCCCTTCGGCCCTCAATCCA
GCGGACCTTCCTTCCCGCGGCCTGCTGCCGGCTCTGCGGCCTCTTCCGCGTCTTCGCCTTCGCCCTCAGA
CGAGTCGGATCTCCCTTTGGGCCGCCTCCCCGCATCGATACCGTCGACCTCGATCGAGACCTAGAAAAAC
ATGGAGCAATCACAAGTAGCAATACAGCAGCTACCAATGCTGATTGTGCCTGGCTAGAAGCACAAGAGGA
GGAGGAGGTGGGTTTTCCAGTCACACCTCAGGTACCTTTAAGACCAATGACTTACAAGGCAGCTGTAGAT
CTTAGCCACTTTTTAAAAGAAAAGGGGGGACTGGAAGGGCTAATTCACTCCCAACGAAGACAAGATATCC
TTGATCTGTGGATCTACCACACACAAGGCTACTTCCCTGATTGGCAGAACTACACACCAGGGCCAGGGAT
CAGATATCCACTGACCTTTGGATGGTGCTACAAGCTAGTACCAGTTGAGCAAGAGAAGGTAGAAGAAGCC
AATGAAGGAGAGAACACCCGCTTGTTACACCCTGTGAGCCTGCATGGGATGGATGACCCGGAGAGAGAAG
TATTAGAGTGGAGGTTTGACAGCCGCCTAGCATTTCATCACATGGCCCGAGAGCTGCATCCGGACTGTAC
TGGGTCTCTCTGGTTAGACCAGATCTGAGCCTGGGAGCTCTCTGGCTAACTAGGGAACCCACTGCTTAAG
CCTCAATAAAGCTTGCCTTGAGTGCTTCAAGTAGTGTGTGCCCGTCTGTTGTGTGACTCTGGTAACTAGA
GATCCCTCAGACCCTTTTAGTCAGTGTGGAAAATCTCTAGCAGCATGTGAGCAAAAGGCCAGCAAAAGGC
CAGGAACCGTAAAAAGGCCGCGTTGCTGGCGTTTTTCCATAGGCTCCGCCCCCCTGACGAGCATCACAAA
AATCGACGCTCAAGTCAGAGGTGGCGAAACCCGACAGGACTATAAAGATACCAGGCGTTTCCCCCTGGAA
GCTCCCTCGTGCGCTCTCCTGTTCCGACCCTGCCGCTTACCGGATACCTGTCCGCCTTTCTCCCTTCGGG
AAGCGTGGCGCTTTCTCATAGCTCACGCTGT
Features (pLannotate 1.2.2; 22 found; start..end, strand, type, name):
    552..1412    -  CDS            AmpR: β-lactamase; bla; confers resistance to ampicillin, carbenicillin, and related antibiotics
   1413..1517    -  promoter       AmpR promoter: bla
   1576..1628    -  misc_feature   bom (fragment): basis of mobility region from pBR322
   1783..2162    +  enhancer       CMV enhancer: human cytomegalovirus immediate early enhancer
   2163..2362    +  promoter       CMV promoter: human cytomegalovirus (CMV) immediate early promoter
   2380..2560    +  LTR            5' LTR (truncated): truncated 5' long terminal repeat (LTR) from HIV-1
   2607..2732    +  misc_feature   HIV-1 Ψ: packaging signal of human immunodeficiency virus type 1
   2716..3054    +  CDS            HIV-1 gag (fragment): gag protein from human immunodeficiency virus 1; gag
   3229..3462    +  misc_feature   RRE: The Rev response element (RRE) of HIV-1 allows for Rev-dependent mRNA export from the nucleus to the cytoplasm.
   3839..3939    +  CDS            Rev (fragment): human immunodeficiency virus 1 (HIV-1) Rev protein; rev; enhances nuclear export of unspliced and incompletely spliced viral mRNAs
   3989..4106    +  misc_feature   cPPT/CTS: central polypurine tract and central termination sequence of HIV-1
   4217..5388    +  promoter       EF-1α promoter: strong constitutive promoter for human elongation factor EF-1α
   5399..6018    +  CDS            rtTA3 (fragment): reverse tetracycline transactivator 3 activates expression from Tet-responsive promoters in the presence of doxycycline
   6122..6829    +  CDS            mCherry: mCherry is a basic (constitutively fluorescent) red fluorescent protein published in 2004, derived from Discosoma sp.. It is reported to be a very rapidly-maturing monomer with low acid sensitivity.
   6848..7246    +  CDS            BSD: blasticidin S deaminase; Aspergillus terreus BSD; confers resistance to blasticidin
   7266..7299    +  protein_bind   loxP: Cre-mediated recombination occurs in the 8-bp core sequence (GCATACAT). Cre recombinase
   7332..7355    +  misc_feature   MCS (fragment): pBluescript multiple cloning site
   7355..7943    +  misc_feature   WPRE: woodchuck hepatitis virus posttranscriptional regulatory element
   7944..7963    +  misc_feature   MCS (fragment): pBluescript multiple cloning site
   7965..8465    +  CDS            nef (fragment): NEF_HV1LA - Experimental evidence at protein level: Swiss-Prot protein existence level 1. Extracellular Nef protein targets CD4(+) T-lymphocytes for apoptosis by interacting with CXCR4 surface receptors. From Human immunodeficiency virus type 1 group M subtype B (isolate Lai) (HIV-1).
   8472..8652    +  LTR            5' LTR (truncated): truncated 5' long terminal repeat (LTR) from HIV-1
   8714..381     -  rep_origin     ori (across the origin): high-copy-number ColE1/pMB1/pBR322/pUC origin of replication
