[The description below was written by a language model from this plasmid's Addgene catalogue record and pLannotate feature annotations shown in this document.]
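Description:
pJT050 lenti pEF-rTetR-LibCloneSite-T2A-mCherry-BSD-WPRE is an empty lentiviral backbone, derived from pJT040 by replacing an mIFP cassette, designed for expressing candidate transcriptional effector domains as fusions to the doxycycline-responsive DNA-binding protein rTetR in mammalian cells. It is propagated in bacteria through a high-copy ColE1/pUC-type origin with ampicillin selection (AmpR). The sequenced record is about 8.9 kb. The viral framework is HIV-1 based: a CMV enhancer/promoter drives a truncated 5' LTR, followed by the Ψ packaging signal with a gag fragment, the Rev response element for Rev-dependent export of the genomic RNA, and the cPPT/CTS. A second truncated LTR, preceded by a nef fragment, closes the transfer cassette.

Within the provirus, the human EF-1α promoter drives a single open reading frame. It begins with rTetR, which the automated annotation labels as an rtTA3 fragment, consistent with the DNA-binding portion without an activation domain. Next comes the library cloning site, where individual effectors or pooled effector-domain libraries are inserted by Golden Gate assembly with BsmBI. The construct name indicates a T2A peptide, not separately annotated, which would separate the rTetR-effector fusion from the downstream mCherry and blasticidin S deaminase coding sequences. These provide red fluorescence and blasticidin selection of transduced cells. A loxP site lies after BSD, though the record does not state its purpose, and a WPRE enhances transcript expression. The plasmid is used for doxycycline-inducible recruitment of effectors to TetO-bearing reporters, supporting high-throughput screening and characterization of human transcriptional effector domains.
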