Addgene plasmid #161925: pJT050 lenti pEF-rTetR-LibCloneSite-T2A-mCherry-BSD-WPRE
Purpose: (Empty Backbone) Lentiviral backbone for GoldenGate cloning effectors as a fusion with rTetR
Depositing lab: Michael Bassik & Lacra Bintu. Depositing organization: Stanford University. Publication: High-Throughput Discovery and Characterization of Human Transcriptional Effectors. Tycko J, DelRosso N, Hess GT, Aradhana, Banerjee A, Mukund A, Van MV, Ego BK, Yao D, Spees K, Suzuki P, Marinov GK, Kundaje A, Bassik MC, Bintu L. Cell. 2020 Dec 9. pii: S0092-8674(20)31541-5. doi: 10.1016/j.cell.2020.11.024. PubMed 33326746.
Backbone
  Vector backbone: pJT040
  Backbone size (bp): 8000
  Modifications to backbone: replace mIFP with rTetR-LibCloneSite-T2A-mCherry-BSD
  Vector type: Mammalian Expression, Lentiviral, Synthetic Biology
  Promoter: pEF
  Selectable markers: Blasticidin
Growth in bacteria
  Bacterial resistance: Ampicillin, 100 μg/mL
  Growth temperature: 37°C
  Growth strain: NEB Stable
  Copy number: High Copy
Gene/Insert
  Cloning method: Restriction Enzyme
Terms and licenses: Academic/Nonprofit Terms; Industry Terms: Not Available to Industry
Depositor comments: Backbone plasmid for cloning individual effectors or libraries of effector domains using GoldenGate cloning with BsmBI. Cloned with reagents shared by and in collaboration with Michael Bassik.
How to cite: pJT050 lenti pEF-rTetR-LibCloneSite-T2A-mCherry-BSD-WPRE was a gift from Michael Bassik & Lacra Bintu (Addgene plasmid # 161925 ; http://n2t.net/addgene:161925 ; RRID:Addgene_161925)
